>Addgene plasmid #220284 | pGYL18_pPromALB_enhALB_RenillaLuc | addgene full sequence | sequence record 437294 | Addgene NGS Result
GGCCTAACTGGCCGGTACCGATTACATTACACATTCTGCAAGCATAGCACAGAGCAATGTTCTACTTTAA
TTACTTTCATTTTCTTGTATCCTCACAGCCTAGAAAATAACCTGCGTTACAGCATCCACTCAGTATCCCT
TGAGCATGAGGTGACACTACTTAACATAGGGACGAGATGGTACTTTGTGTCTCCTGCTCTGTCAGCAGGG
CACTGTACTTGCTGATACCAGGGAATGTTTGTTCTTAAATACCATCATTCCGGACGTGTTTGCCTTGGCC
AGTTTTCCATGTACATGCAGAAAGAAGTTTGGACTGATCAATACAGTCCTCTGCCTTTAAAGCAATAGGA
AAAGGCCAACTTGTCTACGTTTAGTATGTGGCTGTAGAAAGGGTATAGACTCGAGGATATCAAGATCTGG
CCTCGGCGGCCAAGCTTTGCTCAAATGGGAGACAAAGAGATTAAGCTCTTATGTAAAATTTGCTGTTTTA
CATAACTTTAATGAATGGACAAAGTCTTGTGCATGGGGGTGGGGGTGGGGTTAGAGGGGAACAGCTCCAG
ATGGCAAACATACGCAAGGGATTTAGTCAAACAACTTTTTGGCAAAGATGGTATGATTTTGTAATGGGGT
AGGAACCAATGAAATGCGAGGTAAGTATGGTTAATAATCTACAGTTATTGGTTAAAGAAGTATATTAGAG
CGAGTCTTTCTGCACACAGATCACCTTCCTATCAACCCCACTAGCCTCTGGCAAAAAGCTTGGCAATCCG
GTACTGTTGGTAAAGCCACCATGGCTTCCAAGGTGTACGACCCCGAGCAACGCAAACGCATGATCACTGG
GCCTCAGTGGTGGGCTCGCTGCAAGCAAATGAACGTGCTGGACTCCTTCATCAACTACTATGATTCCGAG
AAGCACGCCGAGAACGCCGTGATTTTTCTGCATGGTAACGCTGCCTCCAGCTACCTGTGGAGGCACGTCG
TGCCTCACATCGAGCCCGTGGCTAGATGCATCATCCCTGATCTGATCGGAATGGGTAAGTCCGGCAAGAG
CGGGAATGGCTCATATCGCCTCCTGGATCACTACAAGTACCTCACCGCTTGGTTCGAGCTGCTGAACCTT
CCAAAGAAAATCATCTTTGTGGGCCACGACTGGGGGGCTTGTCTGGCCTTTCACTACTCCTACGAGCACC
AAGACAAGATCAAGGCCATCGTCCATGCTGAGAGTGTCGTGGACGTGATCGAGTCCTGGGACGAGTGGCC
TGACATCGAGGAGGATATCGCCCTGATCAAGAGCGAAGAGGGCGAGAAAATGGTGCTTGAGAATAACTTC
TTCGTCGAGACCATGCTCCCAAGCAAGATCATGCGGAAACTGGAGCCTGAGGAGTTCGCTGCCTACCTGG
AGCCATTCAAGGAGAAGGGCGAGGTTAGACGGCCTACCCTCTCCTGGCCTCGCGAGATCCCTCTCGTTAA
GGGAGGCAAGCCCGACGTCGTCCAGATTGTCCGCAACTACAACGCCTACCTTCGGGCCAGCGACGATCTG
CCTAAGATGTTCATCGAGTCCGACCCTGGGTTCTTTTCCAACGCTATTGTCGAGGGAGCTAAGAAGTTCC
CTAACACCGAGTTCGTGAAGGTGAAGGGCCTCCACTTCAGCCAGGAGGACGCTCCAGATGAAATGGGTAA
GTACATCAAGAGCTTCGTGGAGCGCGTGCTGAAGAACGAGCAGTAATTCTAGAGTCGGGGCGGCCGGCCG
CTTCGAGCAGACATGATAAGATACATTGATGAGTTTGGACAAACCACAACTAGAATGCAGTGAAAAAAAT
GCTTTATTTGTGAAATTTGTGATGCTATTGCTTTATTTGTAACCATTATAAGCTGCAATAAACAAGTTAA
CAACAACAATTGCATTCATTTTATGTTTCAGGTTCAGGGGGAGGTGTGGGAGGTTTTTTAAAGCAAGTAA
AACCTCTACAAATGTGGTAAAATCGATAAGGATCCGTCGACCGATGCCCTTGAGAGCCTTCAACCCAGTC
AGCTCCTTCCGGTGGGCGCGGGGCATGACTATCGTCGCCGCACTTATGACTGTCTTCTTTATCATGCAAC
TCGTAGGACAGGTGCCGGCAGCGCTCTTCCGCTTCCTCGCTCACTGACTCGCTGCGCTCGGTCGTTCGGC
TGCGGCGAGCGGTATCAGCTCACTCAAAGGCGGTAATACGGTTATCCACAGAATCAGGGGATAACGCAGG
AAAGAACATGTGAGCAAAAGGCCAGCAAAAGGCCAGGAACCGTAAAAAGGCCGCGTTGCTGGCGTTTTTC
CATAGGCTCCGCCCCCCTGACGAGCATCACAAAAATCGACGCTCAAGTCAGAGGTGGCGAAACCCGACAG
GACTATAAAGATACCAGGCGTTTCCCCCTGGAAGCTCCCTCGTGCGCTCTCCTGTTCCGACCCTGCCGCT
TACCGGATACCTGTCCGCCTTTCTCCCTTCGGGAAGCGTGGCGCTTTCTCATAGCTCACGCTGTAGGTAT
CTCAGTTCGGTGTAGGTCGTTCGCTCCAAGCTGGGCTGTGTGCACGAACCCCCCGTTCAGCCCGACCGCT
GCGCCTTATCCGGTAACTATCGTCTTGAGTCCAACCCGGTAAGACACGACTTATCGCCACTGGCAGCAGC
CACTGGTAACAGGATTAGCAGAGCGAGGTATGTAGGCGGTGCTACAGAGTTCTTGAAGTGGTGGCCTAAC
TACGGCTACACTAGAAGAACAGTATTTGGTATCTGCGCTCTGCTGAAGCCAGTTACCTTCGGAAAAAGAG
TTGGTAGCTCTTGATCCGGCAAACAAACCACCGCTGGTAGCGGTGGTTTTTTTGTTTGCAAGCAGCAGAT
TACGCGCAGAAAAAAAGGATCTCAAGAAGATCCTTTGATCTTTTCTACGGGGTCTGACGCTCAGTGGAAC
GAAAACTCACGTTAAGGGATTTTGGTCATGAGATTATCAAAAAGGATCTTCACCTAGATCCTTTTAAATT
AAAAATGAAGTTTTAAATCAATCTAAAGTATATATGAGTAAACTTGGTCTGACAGCGGCCGCAAATGCTA
AACCACTGCAGTGGTTACCAGTGCTTGATCAGTGAGGCACCGATCTCAGCGATCTGCCTATTTCGTTCGT
CCATAGTGGCCTGACTCCCCGTCGTGTAGATCACTACGATTCGTGAGGGCTTACCATCAGGCCCCAGCGC
AGCAATGATGCCGCGAGAGCCGCGTTCACCGGCCCCCGATTTGTCAGCAATGAACCAGCCAGCAGGGAGG
GCCGAGCGAAGAAGTGGTCCTGCTACTTTGTCCGCCTCCATCCAGTCTATGAGCTGCTGTCGTGATGCTA
GAGTAAGAAGTTCGCCAGTGAGTAGTTTCCGAAGAGTTGTGGCCATTGCTACTGGCATCGTGGTATCACG
CTCGTCGTTCGGTATGGCTTCGTTCAACTCTGGTTCCCAGCGGTCAAGCCGGGTCACATGATCACCCATA
TTATGAAGAAATGCAGTCAGCTCCTTAGGGCCTCCGATCGTTGTCAGAAGTAAGTTGGCCGCGGTGTTGT
CGCTCATGGTAATGGCAGCACTACACAATTCTCTTACCGTCATGCCATCCGTAAGATGCTTTTCCGTGAC
CGGCGAGTACTCAACCAAGTCGTTTTGTGAGTAGTGTATACGGCGACCAAGCTGCTCTTGCCCGGCGTCT
ATACGGGACAACACCGCGCCACATAGCAGTACTTTGAAAGTGCTCATCATCGGGAATCGTTCTTCGGGGC
GGAAAGACTCAAGGATCTTGCCGCTATTGAGATCCAGTTCGATATAGCCCACTCTTGCACCCAGTTGATC
TTCAGCATCTTTTACTTTCACCAGCGTTTCGGGGTGTGCAAAAACAGGCAAGCAAAATGCCGCAAAGAAG
GGAATGAGTGCGACACGAAAATGTTGGATGCTCATACTCGTCCTTTTTCAATATTATTGAAGCATTTATC
AGGGTTACTAGTACGTCTCTCAAGGATAAGTAAGTAATATTAAGGTACGGGAGGTATTGGACAGGCCGCA
ATAAAATATCTTTATTTTCATTACATCTGTGTGTTGGTTTTTTGTGTGAATCGATAGTACTAACATACGC
TCTCCATCAAAACAAAACGAAACAAAACAAACTAGCAAAATAGGCTGTCCCCAGTGCAAGTGCAGGTGCC
AGAACATTTCTCT
Features (pLannotate 1.2.2; 10 found; start..end, strand, type, name):
    525..541     +  polyA_signal   PGK poly(A) signal (fragment): mouse phosphoglycerate kinase 1 polyadenylation signal
    791..1726    +  CDS            hRluc: Renilla luciferase human codon-optimized
   1767..1888    -  polyA_signal   SV40 poly(A) signal: SV40 polyadenylation signal
   1911..1979    -  CDS            large T antigen (fragment): large T antigen from SV40 (simian virus 40)
   1995..2127    +  CDS            TcR (fragment): tetracycline efflux protein; tet; confers resistance to tetracycline
   2307..2895    -  rep_origin     ori: high-copy-number ColE1/pMB1/pBR322/pUC origin of replication
   3095..3955    -  CDS            AmpR: β-lactamase confers resistance to ampicillin, carbenicillin, and related antibiotics
   3956..3997    -  promoter       AmpR promoter (fragment): bla
   4060..4108    +  polyA_signal   poly(A) signal: synthetic polyadenylation signal
   4122..4213    +  misc_feature   pause site: RNA polymerase II transcriptional pause signal from the human α2 globin gene
