[The description below was written by a language model from this plasmid's Addgene catalogue record and pLannotate feature annotations shown in this document.]
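Description:
pGYL18_pPromALB_enhALB_RenillaLuc is a Renilla luciferase reporter plasmid built on the promoterless pGL4.70 backbone, designed to read out the activity of a liver-specific regulatory module in mammalian cells or tissue. It is maintained in E. coli as a high-copy plasmid through a ColE1/pUC-type origin and selected with ampicillin via the β-lactamase gene. The sequenced construct is 4,213 nt.

The payload is a 380 bp mouse enhancer located about 10.5 kb upstream of the albumin (Alb) gene, paired with a minimal albumin promoter and inserted at the KpnI/XhoI sites of the vector by ligation-independent cloning. These elements sit upstream of the human codon-optimized Renilla luciferase coding sequence (hRluc), which is followed by an SV40 polyadenylation signal. The automated annotation does not label the enhancer or the promoter, but the unannotated stretch preceding hRluc is where they would be expected. A synthetic poly(A) signal and an RNA polymerase II transcriptional pause site from the human α2-globin gene lie upstream of the cloning region, a standard pGL4 arrangement that limits read-through from the backbone so that luciferase output reflects the inserted regulatory elements. Short matches to a PGK poly(A) signal, SV40 large T antigen and a tetracycline resistance gene are small fragments and are most likely incidental annotation hits rather than functional parts.

The associated publication concerns condition-specific enhancer discovery in mouse liver in vivo by a STARR-seq approach. This suggests use as a hepatocyte-active albumin enhancer/promoter reporter, although the record does not state its exact role in those experiments.
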