Addgene plasmid #220284: pGYL18_pPromALB_enhALB_RenillaLuc
Purpose: Renilla luciferase with minimal Albumin promoter with a 380 nt, -10.5 kb mouse Alb enhancer cloned into KpnI/XhoI-digested pGL4.70 (Promega)
Depositing lab: David Waxman. Depositing organization: Boston University Main Campus. Publication: HDI-STARR-seq: Condition-specific enhancer discovery in mouse liver in vivo. Chang TY, Waxman DJ. BMC Genomics. 2024 Dec 24;25(1):1240. doi: 10.1186/s12864-024-11162-9. PubMed 39716078.
Backbone
  Vector backbone: pGL4.70
  Vector type: Luciferase
Growth in bacteria
  Bacterial resistance: Ampicillin, 100 μg/mL
  Growth temperature: 37°C
  Growth strain: NEB Stable
  Copy number: High Copy
Gene/Insert
  Gene/Insert name: Alb Enhancer (alt name: Partial all_tcpo_peak_43997, chr5: 90,597,816-90,598,195 (C57BL/6J mouse genome GRCm39))
  Species: M. musculus (mouse)
  Insert size (bp): 380
  Promoter: minimal albumin promoter
  Cloning method: Ligation Independent Cloning
Terms and licenses: Academic/Nonprofit Terms; Industry Terms: Not Available to Industry
How to cite: pGYL18_pPromALB_enhALB_RenillaLuc was a gift from David Waxman (Addgene plasmid # 220284 ; http://n2t.net/addgene:220284 ; RRID:Addgene_220284)
